Addgene plasmid #45527: pCDNA3-mouse PKA-RIIalpha-mEGFP
Depositing lab: Haining Zhong. Depositing organization: Cold Spring Harbor Laboratory. Publication: Subcellular dynamics of type II PKA in neurons. Zhong H, Sia GM, Sato TR, Gray NW, Mao T, Khuchua Z, Huganir RL, Svoboda K. Neuron. 2009 May 14;62(3):363-74. doi: 10.1016/j.neuron.2009.03.013. PubMed 19447092.
Backbone
  Vector backbone: pcDNA3.1
  Vector type: Mammalian Expression
Growth in bacteria
  Bacterial resistance: Ampicillin, 100 μg/mL
  Growth temperature: 37°C
  Growth strain: DH5alpha
  Copy number: High Copy
Gene/Insert
  Gene/Insert name: PKA regulatory subunit RII alpha tagged by mEGFP
  Species: M. musculus (mouse)
  Tag / fusion protein: His (N terminal on insert)
Terms and licenses: Academic/Nonprofit Terms; Industry Terms: Not Available to Industry
How to cite: pCDNA3-mouse PKA-RIIalpha-mEGFP was a gift from Haining Zhong (Addgene plasmid # 45527 ; http://n2t.net/addgene:45527 ; RRID:Addgene_45527)
