[The description below was written by a language model from this plasmid's Addgene catalogue record and pLannotate feature annotations shown in this document.]
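Description:
pCDNA3-mouse PKA-RIIalpha-mEGFP is a 7,344 bp mammalian expression plasmid built on a pcDNA3.1-type backbone. It is propagated in E. coli through a high-copy ColE1/pUC origin and selected with ampicillin via the β-lactamase gene and its native promoter. An f1 origin is also present, which permits single-stranded DNA production. For selection in mammalian cells the backbone carries a neomycin phosphotransferase gene driven by the SV40 enhancer/early promoter and terminated by an SV40 polyadenylation signal, which normally allows G418 selection of stable transfectants. Several short annotated fragments (bom, lacI, lac promoter/operator, a truncated ble piece, and a brief HIV-1 LTR match next to the CMV promoter) appear to be backbone remnants or incidental similarity hits rather than functional modules.

The payload is a single fusion open reading frame under the human cytomegalovirus immediate-early enhancer and promoter, terminated by the bovine growth hormone polyadenylation signal. It encodes mouse Prkar2a, the type II alpha regulatory subunit of cAMP-dependent protein kinase, which binds anchoring proteins that position the kinase within the cell. The subunit is fused at its C-terminus to mEGFP, an enhanced GFP carrying the monomerizing A206K mutation that reduces tag-driven self-association. A short N-terminal His tag precedes the coding region, consistent with the small tag fragment annotated just upstream. Flanking T7 and SP6 promoters can serve for in vitro transcription or as sequencing primer sites. The associated publication concerns the subcellular dynamics of type II PKA in neurons, so the construct is suited to fluorescence imaging of RIIα localization and movement in transfected mammalian cells.
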