Features (pLannotate 1.2.2; 23 found; start..end, strand, type, name):
     36..80      -  misc_feature   bom (fragment): basis of mobility region from pBR322
    235..614     +  enhancer       CMV enhancer: human cytomegalovirus immediate early enhancer
    615..818     +  promoter       CMV promoter: human cytomegalovirus (CMV) immediate early promoter
    814..847     +  LTR            5' LTR (truncated) (fragment): truncated 5' long terminal repeat (LTR) from HIV-1
    863..881     +  promoter       T7 promoter: promoter for bacteriophage T7 RNA polymerase
    919..939     +  CDS            capTEV™ (fragment): composite tag for in vivo biotinylation, TEV protease cleavage, and 6xHis tagging
    949..2154    +  CDS            Prkar2a: KAP2_MOUSE - Experimental evidence at protein level: Swiss-Prot protein existence level 1. Regulatory subunit of the cAMP-dependent protein kinases involved in cAMP signaling in cells. Type II regulatory chains mediate membrane association by binding to anchoring proteins, including the MAP2 kinase. From Mus musculus (Mouse).
   2161..2880    +  CDS            mEGFP: enhanced GFP with monomerizing A206K mutation (Zacharias et al., 2002) mammalian codon-optimized
   2896..2914    -  promoter       SP6 promoter: promoter for bacteriophage SP6 RNA polymerase
   2940..3164    +  polyA_signal   bGH poly(A) signal: bovine growth hormone polyadenylation signal
   3168..3189    +  promoter       SV40 promoter (fragment): SV40 enhancer and early promoter
   3210..3638    +  rep_origin     f1 ori (sequence partly withheld): f1 bacteriophage origin of replication; arrow indicates direction of (+) strand synthesis
   3652..3982    +  promoter       SV40 promoter: SV40 enhancer and early promoter
   4049..4840    +  CDS            neo: KKA2_KLEPN - Also known as kan, nptII. Experimental evidence at protein level: Swiss-Prot protein existence level 1. Resistance to kanamycin, neomycin, paromomycin, ribostamycin, butirosin and gentamicin B. From Klebsiella pneumoniae.
   4864..5022    +  CDS            ble (fragment): BLE_KLEPN - Experimental evidence at protein level: Swiss-Prot protein existence level 1. Binding protein with a strong affinity to the bleomycin family of antibiotics. Binds to CL990; an antimitotic-antibiotic compound. From Klebsiella pneumoniae.
   5017..5138    +  polyA_signal   SV40 poly(A) signal: SV40 polyadenylation signal
   5211..5227    -  protein_bind   lac operator: The lac repressor binds to the lac operator to inhibit transcription in E. coli. This inhibition can be relieved by adding lactose or isopropyl-β-D-thiogalactopyranoside (IPTG). lac repressor encoded by lacI
   5235..5265    -  promoter       lac promoter: promoter for the E. coli lac operon
   5280..5301    -  protein_bind   CAP binding site: CAP binding activates transcription in the presence of cAMP. E. coli catabolite activator protein
   5314..5406    -  CDS            lacI (fragment): lac repressor; lacI; The lac repressor binds to the lac operator to inhibit transcription in E. coli. This inhibition can be relieved by adding lactose or isopropyl-β-D-thiogalactopyranoside (IPTG).
   5589..6177    -  rep_origin     ori: high-copy-number ColE1/pMB1/pBR322/pUC origin of replication
   6348..7208    -  CDS            AmpR: β-lactamase; bla; confers resistance to ampicillin, carbenicillin, and related antibiotics
   7209..7313    -  promoter       AmpR promoter: bla
>Addgene plasmid #45527 | pCDNA3-mouse PKA-RIIalpha-mEGFP | depositor full sequence | sequence record 63623 | pCDNA3-mouse PKA-RIIalpha-mEGFP sequence 7344 bps
GACGGATCGGGAGATCTCCCGATCCCCTATGGTCGACTCTCAGTACAATCTGCTCTGATGCCGCATAGTT
AAGCCAGTATCTGCTCCCTGCTTGTGTGTTGGAGGTCGCTGAGTAGTGCGCGAGCAAAATTTAAGCTACA
ACAAGGCAAGGCTTGACCGACAATTGCATGAAGAATCTGCTTAGGGTTAGGCGTTTTGCGCTGCTTCGCG
ATGTACGGGCCAGATATACGCGTTGACATTGATTATTGACTAGTTATTAATAGTAATCAATTACGGGGTC
ATTAGTTCATAGCCCATATATGGAGTTCCGCGTTACATAACTTACGGTAAATGGCCCGCCTGGCTGACCG
CCCAACGACCCCCGCCCATTGACGTCAATAATGACGTATGTTCCCATAGTAACGCCAATAGGGACTTTCC
ATTGACGTCAATGGGTGGACTATTTACGGTAAACTGCCCACTTGGCAGTACATCAAGTGTATCATATGCC
AAGTACGCCCCCTATTGACGTCAATGACGGTAAATGGCCCGCCTGGCATTATGCCCAGTACATGACCTTA
TGGGACTTTCCTACTTGGCAGTACATCTACGTATTAGTCATCGCTATTACCATGGTGATGCGGTTTTGGC
AGTACATCAATGGGCGTGGATAGCGGTTTGACTCACGGGGATTTCCAAGTCTCCACCCCATTGACGTCAA
TGGGAGTTTGTTTTGGCACCAAAATCAACGGGACTTTCCAAAATGTCGTAACAACTCCGCCCCATTGACG
CAAATGGGCGGTAGGCGTGTACGGTGGGAGGTCTATATAAGCAGAGCTCTCTGGCTAACTAGAGAACCCA
CTGCTTACTGGCTTATCGAAATTAATACGACTCACTATAGGGAGACCCAAGCTTGCGGCCGCCACCATGC
GGGGTTCTCATCATCATCATCATCATGGTATGGCTAGCATGAGCCACATCCAGATCCCCGCGGGGCTCAC
GGAGCTGCTGCAGGGCTACACCGTGGAGGTGCTTCGGCAGCAGCCGCCCGACCTCGTCGACTTCGCGGTG
GAGTACTTCACACGCCTGCGCGAGGCCCGCCGCCAGGAATCAGACACGTTCATCGTCTCCCCGACGACCT
TTCACACGCAGGAGTCCAGCGCAGTCCCCGTCATCGAGGAGGACGGGGAGAGTGACTCGGACTCGGAAGA
TGCCGATCTGGAAGTTCCGGTTCCTAGCAAATTTACTAGACGAGTATCAGTCTGTGCAGAAACGTTTAAC
CCTGATGAAGAAGAGGAGGATAACGATCCAAGGGTGGTTCATCCCAAAACTGATGAGCAGAGATGCCGGC
TTCAGGAAGCTTGTAAAGATATTCTTCTTTTCAAAAACCTTGATCAGGAACAGCTTTCTCAAGTTCTGGA
TGCCATGTTTGAAAAGATTGTCAAAACTGACGAGCATGTCATTGACCAAGGCGACGACGGGGACAACTTT
TATGTCATAGAACGGGGAACCTATGACATTTTAGTAACGAAAGATAATCAAACACGTTCTGTTGGTCAGT
ATGACAACCGTGGCAGTTTTGGAGAACTAGCTCTGATGTACAATACCCCGAGAGCTGCTACCATCATCGC
CACCTCAGAAGGCTCCCTTTGGGGATTGGACCGGGTGACTTTTAGAAGAATCATAGTGAAAAACAATGCA
AAGAAGAGGAAGATGTTTGAATCATTTATTGAGTCTGTTCCACTCTTTAAGTCACTAGAGATGTCAGAAC
GAATGAAGATTGTGGATGTGATCGGGGAAAAGATCTATAAGGACGGAGAGCGAATAATCGCACAGGGTGA
AAAGGCCGACAGCTTCTATATCATAGAGTCTGGGGAAGTGAGCATCTTGATTAGAAGCAAGACCAAGTCA
AACAAGAATGGAGGGAACCAGGAGGTCGAGATTGCCCATTGCCATAAGGGGCAGTACTTCGGAGAACTTG
CCCTGGTCACCAACAAACCCAGAGCTGCTTCCGCTTACGCGGTTGGAGATGTCAAATGCTTAGTTATGGA
TGTTCAAGCATTTGAGAGGCTTCTGGGCCCCTGCATGGACATCATGAAGAGGAACATCTCACATTACGAA
GAACAGCTGGTGAAGATGTTTGGCTCCAACTTGGATCTGATGGACCCCGGGCAGGATATCATGGTGAGCA
AGGGCGAGGAGCTGTTCACCGGGGTGGTGCCCATCCTGGTCGAGCTGGACGGCGACGTAAACGGCCACAA
GTTCAGCGTGTCCGGCGAGGGCGAGGGCGATGCCACCTACGGCAAGCTGACCCTGAAGTTCATCTGCACC
ACCGGCAAGCTGCCCGTGCCCTGGCCCACCCTCGTGACCACCCTGACCTACGGCGTGCAGTGCTTCAGCC
GCTACCCCGACCACATGAAGCAGCACGACTTCTTCAAGTCCGCCATGCCCGAAGGCTACGTCCAGGAGCG
CACCATCTTCTTCAAGGACGACGGCAACTACAAGACCCGCGCCGAGGTGAAGTTCGAGGGCGACACCCTG
GTGAACCGCATCGAGCTGAAGGGCATCGACTTCAAGGAGGACGGCAACATCCTGGGGCACAAGCTGGAGT
ACAACTACAACAGCCACAACGTCTATATCATGGCCGACAAGCAGAAGAACGGCATCAAGGTGAACTTCAA
GATCCGCCACAACATCGAGGACGGCAGCGTGCAGCTCGCCGACCACTACCAGCAGAACACCCCCATCGGC
GACGGCCCCGTGCTGCTGCCCGACAACCACTACCTGAGCACCCAGTCCAAGCTGAGCAAAGACCCCAACG
AGAAGCGCGATCACATGGTCCTGCTGGAGTTCGTGACCGCCGCCGGGATCACTCTCGGCATGGACGAGCT
GTACAAGTAATCTAGAGGGCCCTATTCTATAGTGTCACCTAAATGCTAGAGCTCGCTGATCAGCCTCGAC
TGTGCCTTCTAGTTGCCAGCCATCTGTTGTTTGCCCCTCCCCCGTGCCTTCCTTGACCCTGGAAGGTGCC
ACTCCCACTGTCCTTTCCTAATAAAATGAGGAAATTGCATCGCATTGTCTGAGTAGGTGTCATTCTATTC
TGGGGGGTGGGGTGGGGCAGGACAGCAAGGGGGAGGATTGGGAAGACAATAGCAGGCATGCTGGGGATGC
GGTGGGCTCTATGGCTTCTGAGGCGGAAAGAACCAGCTGGGGCTCTAGGGGGTATCCCC
[124 nt withheld, positions 3210-3333]
C
[32 nt withheld, positions 3335-3366]
CA
[57 nt withheld, positions 3369-3425]
A
[49 nt withheld, positions 3427-3475]
CCTTTGACGTTGGAGTCCACGTTCTTT
[37 nt withheld, positions 3503-3539]
ACCCTATCTCGGTCTATTCTTTTGATTTATAAGGGATTTTGGGGATTTCGGCCTATTGGTTAAAAAATGA
GCTGATTTAACAAAAATTTAACGCGAATTAATTCTGTGGAATGTGTGTCAGTTAGGGTGTGGAAAGTCCC
CAGGCTCCCCAGGCAGGCAGAAGTATGCAAAGCATGCATCTCAATTAGTCAGCAACCAGGTGTGGAAAGT
CCCCAGGCTCCCCAGCAGGCAGAAGTATGCAAAGCATGCATCTCAATTAGTCAGCAACCATAGTCCCGCC
CCTAACTCCGCCCATCCCGCCCCTAACTCCGCCCAGTTCCGCCCATTCTCCGCCCCATGGCTGACTAATT
TTTTTTATTTATGCAGAGGCCGAGGCCGCCTCTGCCTCTGAGCTATTCCAGAAGTAGTGAGGAGGCTTTT
TTGGAGGCCTAGGCTTTTGCAAAAAGCTCCCGGGAGCTTGTATATCCATTTTCGGATCTGATCAAGAGAC
AGGATGAGGATCGTTTCGCATGATTGAACAAGATGGATTGCACGCAGGTTCTCCGGCCGCTTGGGTGGAG
AGGCTATTCGGCTATGACTGGGCACAACAGACAATCGGCTGCTCTGATGCCGCCGTGTTCCGGCTGTCAG
CGCAGGGGCGCCCGGTTCTTTTTGTCAAGACCGACCTGTCCGGTGCCCTGAATGAACTGCAGGACGAGGC
AGCGCGGCTATCGTGGCTGGCCACGACGGGCGTTCCTTGCGCAGCTGTGCTCGACGTTGTCACTGAAGCG
GGAAGGGACTGGCTGCTATTGGGCGAAGTGCCGGGGCAGGATCTCCTGTCATCTCACCTTGCTCCTGCCG
AGAAAGTATCCATCATGGCTGATGCAATGCGGCGGCTGCATACGCTTGATCCGGCTACCTGCCCATTCGA
CCACCAAGCGAAACATCGCATCGAGCGAGCACGTACTCGGATGGAAGCCGGTCTTGTCGATCAGGATGAT
CTGGACGAAGAGCATCAGGGGCTCGCGCCAGCCGAACTGTTCGCCAGGCTCAAGGCGCGCATGCCCGACG
GCGAGGATCTCGTCGTGACCCATGGCGATGCCTGCTTGCCGAATATCATGGTGGAAAATGGCCGCTTTTC
TGGATTCATCGACTGTGGCCGGCTGGGTGTGGCGGACCGCTATCAGGACATAGCGTTGGCTACCCGTGAT
ATTGCTGAAGAGCTTGGCGGCGAATGGGCTGACCGCTTCCTCGTGCTTTACGGTATCGCCGCTCCCGATT
CGCAGCGCATCGCCTTCTATCGCCTTCTTGACGAGTTCTTCTGAGCGGGACTCTGGGGTTCGAAATGACC
GACCAAGCGACGCCCAACCTGCCATCACGAGATTTCGATTCCACCGCCGCCTTCTATGAAAGGTTGGGCT
TCGGAATCGTTTTCCGGGACGCCGGCTGGATGATCCTCCAGCGCGGGGATCTCATGCTGGAGTTCTTCGC
CCACCCCAACTTGTTTATTGCAGCTTATAATGGTTACAAATAAAGCAATAGCATCACAAATTTCACAAAT
AAAGCATTTTTTTCACTGCATTCTAGTTGTGGTTTGTCCAAACTCATCAATGTATCTTATCATGTCTGTA
TACCGTCGACCTCTAGCTAGAGCTTGGCGTAATCATGGTCATAGCTGTTTCCTGTGTGAAATTGTTATCC
GCTCACAATTCCACACAACATACGAGCCGGAAGCATAAAGTGTAAAGCCTGGGGTGCCTAATGAGTGAGC
TAACTCACATTAATTGCGTTGCGCTCACTGCCCGCTTTCCAGTCGGGAAACCTGTCGTGCCAGCTGCATT
AATGAATCGGCCAACGCGCGGGGAGAGGCGGTTTGCGTATTGGGCGCTCTTCCGCTTCCTCGCTCACTGA
CTCGCTGCGCTCGGTCGTTCGGCTGCGGCGAGCGGTATCAGCTCACTCAAAGGCGGTAATACGGTTATCC
ACAGAATCAGGGGATAACGCAGGAAAGAACATGTGAGCAAAAGGCCAGCAAAAGGCCAGGAACCGTAAAA
AGGCCGCGTTGCTGGCGTTTTTCCATAGGCTCCGCCCCCCTGACGAGCATCACAAAAATCGACGCTCAAG
TCAGAGGTGGCGAAACCCGACAGGACTATAAAGATACCAGGCGTTTCCCCCTGGAAGCTCCCTCGTGCGC
TCTCCTGTTCCGACCCTGCCGCTTACCGGATACCTGTCCGCCTTTCTCCCTTCGGGAAGCGTGGCGCTTT
CTCAATGCTCACGCTGTAGGTATCTCAGTTCGGTGTAGGTCGTTCGCTCCAAGCTGGGCTGTGTGCACGA
ACCCCCCGTTCAGCCCGACCGCTGCGCCTTATCCGGTAACTATCGTCTTGAGTCCAACCCGGTAAGACAC
GACTTATCGCCACTGGCAGCAGCCACTGGTAACAGGATTAGCAGAGCGAGGTATGTAGGCGGTGCTACAG
AGTTCTTGAAGTGGTGGCCTAACTACGGCTACACTAGAAGGACAGTATTTGGTATCTGCGCTCTGCTGAA
GCCAGTTACCTTCGGAAAAAGAGTTGGTAGCTCTTGATCCGGCAAACAAACCACCGCTGGTAGCGGTGGT
TTTTTTGTTTGCAAGCAGCAGATTACGCGCAGAAAAAAAGGATCTCAAGAAGATCCTTTGATCTTTTCTA
CGGGGTCTGACGCTCAGTGGAACGAAAACTCACGTTAAGGGATTTTGGTCATGAGATTATCAAAAAGGAT
CTTCACCTAGATCCTTTTAAATTAAAAATGAAGTTTTAAATCAATCTAAAGTATATATGAGTAAACTTGG
TCTGACAGTTACCAATGCTTAATCAGTGAGGCACCTATCTCAGCGATCTGTCTATTTCGTTCATCCATAG
TTGCCTGACTCCCCGTCGTGTAGATAACTACGATACGGGAGGGCTTACCATCTGGCCCCAGTGCTGCAAT
GATACCGCGAGACCCACGCTCACCGGCTCCAGATTTATCAGCAATAAACCAGCCAGCCGGAAGGGCCGAG
CGCAGAAGTGGTCCTGCAACTTTATCCGCCTCCATCCAGTCTATTAATTGTTGCCGGGAAGCTAGAGTAA
GTAGTTCGCCAGTTAATAGTTTGCGCAACGTTGTTGCCATTGCTACAGGCATCGTGGTGTCACGCTCGTC
GTTTGGTATGGCTTCATTCAGCTCCGGTTCCCAACGATCAAGGCGAGTTACATGATCCCCCATGTTGTGC
AAAAAAGCGGTTAGCTCCTTCGGTCCTCCGATCGTTGTCAGAAGTAAGTTGGCCGCAGTGTTATCACTCA
TGGTTATGGCAGCACTGCATAATTCTCTTACTGTCATGCCATCCGTAAGATGCTTTTCTGTGACTGGTGA
GTACTCAACCAAGTCATTCTGAGAATAGTGTATGCGGCGACCGAGTTGCTCTTGCCCGGCGTCAATACGG
GATAATACCGCGCCACATAGCAGAACTTTAAAAGTGCTCATCATTGGAAAACGTTCTTCGGGGCGAAAAC
TCTCAAGGATCTTACCGCTGTTGAGATCCAGTTCGATGTAACCCACTCGTGCACCCAACTGATCTTCAGC
ATCTTTTACTTTCACCAGCGTTTCTGGGTGAGCAAAAACAGGAAGGCAAAATGCCGCAAAAAAGGGAATA
AGGGCGACACGGAAATGTTGAATACTCATACTCTTCCTTTTTCAATATTATTGAAGCATTTATCAGGGTT
ATTGTCTCATGAGCGGATACATATTTGAATGTATTTAGAAAAATAAACAAATAGGGGTTCCGCGCACATT
TCCCCGAAAAGTGCCACCTGACGTC
