>Addgene plasmid #45527 | pCDNA3-mouse PKA-RIIalpha-mEGFP | addgene partial sequence | sequence record 65224 | cmv-fwd
AGCAGAGCTCTCTGGCTAACTAGAGAACCCACTGCTTACTGGCTTATCGAAATTAATACGACTCACTATA
GGGAGACCCAAGCTTGCGGCCGCCACCATGCGGGGTTCTCATCATCATCATCATCATGGTATGGCTAGCA
TGAGCCACATCCAGATCCCCGCGGGGCTCACGGAGCTGCTGCAGGGCTACACCGTGGAGGTGCTTCGGCA
GCAGCCGCCCGACCTCGTCGACTTCGCGGTGGAGTACTTCACACGCCTGCGCGAGGCCCGCCGCCAGGAA
TCAGACACGTTCATCGTCTCCCCGACGACCTTTCACACGCAGGAGTCCAGCGCAGTCCCCGTCATCGAGG
AGGACGGGGAGAGTGACTCGGACTCGGAAGATGCCGATCTGGAAGTTCCGGTTCCTAGCAAATTTACTAG
ACGAGTATCAGTCTGTGCAGAAACGTTTAACCCTGATGAAGAAGAGGAGGATAACGATCCAAGGGTGGTT
CATCCCAAAACTGATGAGCAGAGATGCCGGCTTCAGGAAGCTTGTAAAGATATTCTTCTTTTCAAAAACC
TTGATCAGGAACAGCTTTCTCAAGTTCTGGATGCCATGTTTGAAAAGATTGTCAAAACTGACGAGCATGT
CATTGACCAAGGCGACGACGGGGACAACTTTTATGTCATAGAACGGGGAACCTATGACATTTTAGTAACG
AAAGATAATCAAACACGTTCTGTTGGTCAGTATGACAACCGTGGCAGTTTTGGAGAACTAGCTCTGATGT
ACAATACCCCGAGAGCTGCTACCATCATCGCCACCTCAGAAGGCTCCCTTTGGGGATTGGACCGGGTGAC
TTTTAGAAGAATCATAGTGAAAAACAATGCAAAGAAGAGGAAGATGTTTGAATCATTTATTGAGTCTGTT
CCACTCTTTAAGTCACTAGAGATGTCAGAACGAATGAAGATTGTGGATGTGATCGGGGAAAAGATCTATA
AGGACGGAGAGCGAATAAT
