>Addgene plasmid #45527 | pCDNA3-mouse PKA-RIIalpha-mEGFP | addgene partial sequence | sequence record 65225 | BGH_rev_primer
CTATAGAATAGGGCCCTCTAGATTACTTGTACAGCTCGTCCATGCCGAGAGTGATCCCGGCGGCGGTCAC
GAACTCCAGCAGGACCATGTGATCGCGCTTCTCGTTGGGGTCTTTGCTCAGCTTGGACTGGGTGCTCAGG
TAGTGGTTGTCGGGCAGCAGCACGGGGCCGTCGCCGATGGGGGTGTTCTGCTGGTAGTGGTCGGCGAGCT
GCACGCTGCCGTCCTCGATGTTGTGGCGGATCTTGAAGTTCACCTTGATGCCGTTCTTCTGCTTGTCGGC
CATGATATAGACGTTGTGGCTGTTGTAGTTGTACTCCAGCTTGTGCCCCAGGATGTTGCCGTCCTCCTTG
AAGTCGATGCCCTTCAGCTCGATGCGGTTCACCAGGGTGTCGCCCTCGAACTTCACCTCGGCGCGGGTCT
TGTAGTTGCCGTCGTCCTTGAAGAAGATGGTGCGCTCCTGGACGTAGCCTTCGGGCATGGCGGACTTGAA
GAAGTCGTGCTGCTTCATGTGGTCGGGGTAGCGGCTGAAGCACTGCACGCCGTAGGTCAGGGTGGTCACG
AGGGTGGGCCAGGGCACGGGCAGCTTGCCGGTGGTGCAGATGAACTTCAGGGTCAGCTTGCCGTAGGTGG
CATCGCCCTCGCCCTCGCCGGACACGCTGAACTTGTGGCCGTTTACGTCGCCGTCCAGCTCGACCAGGAT
GGGCACCACCCCGGTGAACAGCTCCTCGCCCTTGCTCACCATGATATCCTGCCCGGGGTCCATCAGATCC
AAGTTGGAGCCAAACATCTTCACCAGCTGTTCTTCGTAATGTGAGATGTTCCTCTTCATGATGTCCATGC
AGGGGCCCAGAAGCCTCTCAAATGCTTGAACATCCATAACTAAGCATTTGACATCTCCAACCGCGTAAGC
GGAAGCAGCTCTGGGTTTGTTGGTGACCAGGGCAAGTTCTCCGAAGTACTGCCCCTTATG
